Addgene plasmid #198470: pMCB306-GFP-Rab8A
Purpose: lentiviral expression of GFP-Rab8A
Depositing lab: Suzanne Pfeffer. Depositing organization: Stanford University. Publication: Genome-wide screen reveals Rab12 GTPase as a critical activator of Parkinson's disease-linked LRRK2 kinase. Dhekne HS, Tonelli F, Yeshaw WM, Chiang CY, Limouse C, Jaimon E, Purlyte E, Alessi DR, Pfeffer SR. Elife. 2023 Oct 24;12:e87098. doi: 10.7554/eLife.87098. PubMed 37874635.
Backbone
  Vector backbone: pMCB306
  Vector type: Mammalian Expression, Lentiviral
  Selectable markers: Puromycin
Growth in bacteria
  Bacterial resistance: Ampicillin, 100 μg/mL
  Growth temperature: 37°C
  Growth strain: NEB Stable
  Copy number: High Copy
Gene/Insert
  Gene/Insert name: GFP-Rab8A
  Species: H. sapiens (human)
  Entrez Gene: RAB8A (a.k.a. MEL, RAB8)
  Promoter: EF1A
  Tag / fusion protein: GFP (N terminal on insert)
  Cloning method: Gibson Cloning
Terms and licenses: Academic/Nonprofit Terms; Industry Terms: Not Available to Industry
Depositor comments: Please visit https://www.biorxiv.org/content/10.1101/2023.02.17.529028v1 for bioRxiv preprint.
How to cite: pMCB306-GFP-Rab8A was a gift from Suzanne Pfeffer (Addgene plasmid # 198470 ; http://n2t.net/addgene:198470 ; RRID:Addgene_198470)
