[The description below was written by a language model from this plasmid's Addgene catalogue record and pLannotate feature annotations shown in this document.]
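Description:
pMCB306-GFP-Rab8A is an HIV-1-based lentiviral transfer plasmid built on the pMCB306 backbone for stable expression of GFP-tagged human Rab8A in mammalian cells. It is maintained in bacteria through a high-copy ColE1/pUC-type origin and an ampicillin resistance gene. The viral portion has a chimeric 5' end in which the CMV enhancer and promoter sit upstream of a truncated 5' LTR, so that genomic RNA can be transcribed in packaging cells. This is followed by the Ψ packaging signal with a short gag fragment, the Rev response element for nuclear export of the unspliced genome, and the cPPT/CTS element. A WPRE lies downstream of the payload to boost transcript stability and expression, and the cassette ends with a nef fragment and a second truncated LTR annotation that serves as the 3' LTR.

The payload is driven by the constitutive EF-1α promoter. The annotated order is a puromycin N-acetyltransferase gene, then EGFP, then the RAB8A coding sequence, with GFP at the N terminus of Rab8A, which leaves the C terminus of the GTPase free. A short unannotated gap separates PuroR from EGFP. The record does not say what lies there, so how the marker and the fusion are co-expressed from the single promoter cannot be stated from these fields. The automated annotation matched the Rab8A sequence to a canine reference entry, whereas the catalogue lists the insert as human. A single loxP site follows the insert; its purpose is not recorded. Transduced cells can be selected with puromycin and followed by green fluorescence. The plasmid was deposited with a study of Rab GTPases and the Parkinson's disease-linked kinase LRRK2.
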