Features (pLannotate 1.2.2; 22 found; start..end, strand, type, name):
     66..445     +  enhancer       CMV enhancer: human cytomegalovirus immediate early enhancer
    446..645     +  promoter       CMV promoter: human cytomegalovirus (CMV) immediate early promoter
    663..843     +  LTR            5' LTR (truncated): truncated 5' long terminal repeat (LTR) from HIV-1
    890..1015    +  misc_feature   HIV-1 Ψ: packaging signal of human immunodeficiency virus type 1
    999..1337    +  CDS            HIV-1 gag (fragment): gag protein from human immunodeficiency virus 1; gag
   1512..1745    +  misc_feature   RRE: The Rev response element (RRE) of HIV-1 allows for Rev-dependent mRNA export from the nucleus to the cytoplasm.
   2122..2222    +  CDS            Rev (fragment): human immunodeficiency virus 1 (HIV-1) Rev protein; rev; enhances nuclear export of unspliced and incompletely spliced viral mRNAs
   2272..2389    +  misc_feature   cPPT/CTS: central polypurine tract and central termination sequence of HIV-1
   2492..3663    +  promoter       EF-1α promoter: strong constitutive promoter for human elongation factor EF-1α
   3675..4271    +  CDS            PuroR: puromycin N-acetyltransferase; pac from Streptomyces alboniger; confers resistance to puromycin
   4347..5063    +  CDS            EGFP: EGFP is a basic (constitutively fluorescent) green fluorescent protein published in 1996, derived from Aequorea victoria. It is reported to be a rapidly-maturing weak dimer with moderate acid sensitivity.
   5076..5696    +  CDS            RAB8A: RAB8A_CANLF - Also known as MEL, RAB8. Experimental evidence at protein level: Swiss-Prot protein existence level 1. The small GTPases Rab are key regulators of intracellular membrane trafficking, from the formation of transport vesicles to their fusion with membranes. Rabs cycle between an inactive GDP-bound form and an active GTP-bound form that is able to recruit to membranes different sets of downstream effectors directly responsible for vesicle formation, movement, tethering and fusion. That Rab is involved in polarized vesicular trafficking and neurotransmitter release. Together with RAB
   5706..5739    +  protein_bind   loxP: Cre-mediated recombination occurs in the 8-bp core sequence (GCATACAT). Cre recombinase
   5772..5795    +  misc_feature   MCS (fragment): pBluescript multiple cloning site
   5795..6383    +  misc_feature   WPRE: woodchuck hepatitis virus posttranscriptional regulatory element
   6384..6403    +  misc_feature   MCS (fragment): pBluescript multiple cloning site
   6405..6905    +  CDS            nef (fragment): NEF_HV1LA - Experimental evidence at protein level: Swiss-Prot protein existence level 1. Extracellular Nef protein targets CD4(+) T-lymphocytes for apoptosis by interacting with CXCR4 surface receptors. From Human immunodeficiency virus type 1 group M subtype B (isolate Lai) (HIV-1).
   6912..7092    +  LTR            5' LTR (truncated): truncated 5' long terminal repeat (LTR) from HIV-1
   7154..7742    -  rep_origin     ori: high-copy-number ColE1/pMB1/pBR322/pUC origin of replication
   7913..8773    -  CDS            AmpR: β-lactamase; bla; confers resistance to ampicillin, carbenicillin, and related antibiotics
   8774..8878    -  promoter       AmpR promoter: bla
   8937..8989    -  misc_feature   bom (fragment): basis of mobility region from pBR322
>Addgene plasmid #198470 | pMCB306-GFP-Rab8A | addgene full sequence | sequence record 390444 | Addgene NGS Result
GAAGAATCTGCTTAGGGTTAGGCGTTTTGCGCTGCTTCGCGATGTACGGGCCAGATATACGCGTTGACAT
TGATTATTGACTAGTTATTAATAGTAATCAATTACGGGGTCATTAGTTCATAGCCCATATATGGAGTTCC
GCGTTACATAACTTACGGTAAATGGCCCGCCTGGCTGACCGCCCAACGACCCCCGCCCATTGACGTCAAT
AATGACGTATGTTCCCATAGTAACGCCAATAGGGACTTTCCATTGACGTCAATGGGTGGAGTATTTACGG
TAAACTGCCCACTTGGCAGTACATCAAGTGTATCATATGCCAAGTACGCCCCCTATTGACGTCAATGACG
GTAAATGGCCCGCCTGGCATTATGCCCAGTACATGACCTTATGGGACTTTCCTACTTGGCAGTACATCTA
CGTATTAGTCATCGCTATTACCATGGTGATGCGGTTTTGGCAGTACATCAATGGGCGTGGATAGCGGTTT
GACTCACGGGGATTTCCAAGTCTCCACCCCATTGACGTCAATGGGAGTTTGTTTTGGCACCAAAATCAAC
GGGACTTTCCAAAATGTCGTAACAACTCCGCCCCATTGACGCAAATGGGCGGTAGGCGTGTACGGTGGGA
GGTCTATATAAGCAGCGCGTTTTGCCTGTACTGGGTCTCTCTGGTTAGACCAGATCTGAGCCTGGGAGCT
CTCTGGCTAACTAGGGAACCCACTGCTTAAGCCTCAATAAAGCTTGCCTTGAGTGCTTCAAGTAGTGTGT
GCCCGTCTGTTGTGTGACTCTGGTAACTAGAGATCCCTCAGACCCTTTTAGTCAGTGTGGAAAATCTCTA
GCAGTGGCGCCCGAACAGGGACTTGAAAGCGAAAGGGAAACCAGAGGAGCTCTCTCGACGCAGGACTCGG
CTTGCTGAAGCGCGCACGGCAAGAGGCGAGGGGCGGCGACTGGTGAGTACGCCAAAAATTTTGACTAGCG
GAGGCTAGAAGGAGAGAGATGGGTGCGAGAGCGTCAGTATTAAGCGGGGGAGAATTAGATCGCGATGGGA
AAAAATTCGGTTAAGGCCAGGGGGAAAGAAAAAATATAAATTAAAACATATAGTATGGGCAAGCAGGGAG
CTAGAACGATTCGCAGTTAATCCTGGCCTGTTAGAAACATCAGAAGGCTGTAGACAAATACTGGGACAGC
TACAACCATCCCTTCAGACAGGATCAGAAGAACTTAGATCATTATATAATACAGTAGCAACCCTCTATTG
TGTGCATCAAAGGATAGAGATAAAAGACACCAAGGAAGCTTTAGACAAGATAGAGGAAGAGCAAAACAAA
AGTAAGACCACCGCACAGCAAGCGGCCGGCCGCTGATCTTCAGACCTGGAGGAGGAGATATGAGGGACAA
TTGGAGAAGTGAATTATATAAATATAAAGTAGTAAAAATTGAACCATTAGGAGTAGCACCCACCAAGGCA
AAGAGAAGAGTGGTGCAGAGAGAAAAAAGAGCAGTGGGAATAGGAGCTTTGTTCCTTGGGTTCTTGGGAG
CAGCAGGAAGCACTATGGGCGCAGCGTCAATGACGCTGACGGTACAGGCCAGACAATTATTGTCTGGTAT
AGTGCAGCAGCAGAACAATTTGCTGAGGGCTATTGAGGCGCAACAGCATCTGTTGCAACTCACAGTCTGG
GGCATCAAGCAGCTCCAGGCAAGAATCCTGGCTGTGGAAAGATACCTAAAGGATCAACAGCTCCTGGGGA
TTTGGGGTTGCTCTGGAAAACTCATTTGCACCACTGCTGTGCCTTGGAATGCTAGTTGGAGTAATAAATC
TCTGGAACAGATTTGGAATCACACGACCTGGATGGAGTGGGACAGAGAAATTAACAATTACACAAGCTTA
ATACACTCCTTAATTGAAGAATCGCAAAACCAGCAAGAAAAGAATGAACAAGAATTATTGGAATTAGATA
AATGGGCAAGTTTGTGGAATTGGTTTAACATAACAAATTGGCTGTGGTATATAAAATTATTCATAATGAT
AGTAGGAGGCTTGGTAGGTTTAAGAATAGTTTTTGCTGTACTTTCTATAGTGAATAGAGTTAGGCAGGGA
TATTCACCATTATCGTTTCAGACCCACCTCCCAACCCCGAGGGGACCCGACAGGCCCGAAGGAATAGAAG
AAGAAGGTGGAGAGAGAGACAGAGACAGATCCATTCGATTAGTGAACGGATCGGCACTGCGTGCGCCAAT
TCTGCAGACAAATGGCAGTATTCATCCACAATTTTAAAAGAAAAGGGGGGATTGGGGGGTACAGTGCAGG
GGAAAGAATAGTAGACATAATAGCAACAGACATACAAACTAAAGAATTACAAAAACAAATTACAAAAATT
CAAAATTTTCGGGTTTATTACAGGGACAGCAGAGATCCAGTTTGGTTAGTACCGGGCCCGCTCTAGGATC
CATTAGGCGGCCGCGTGGATAACCGTATTACCGCCATGCATGTGCCCGTCAGTGGGCAGAGCGCACATCG
CCCACAGTCCCCGAGAAGTTGGGGGGAGGGGTCGGCAATTGAACCGGTGCCTAGAGAAGGTGGCGCGGGG
TAAACTGGGAAAGTGATGTCGTGTACTGGCTCCGCCTTTTTCCCGAGGGTGGGGGAGAACCGTATATAAG
TGCAGTAGTCGCCGTGAACGTTCTTTTTCGCAACGGGTTTGCCGCCAGAACACAGGTAAGTGCCGTGTGT
GGTTCCCGCGGGCCTGGCCTCTTTACGGGTTATGGCCCTTGCGTGCCTTGAATTACTTCCACCTGGCTGC
AGTACGTGATTCTTGATCCCGAGCTTCGGGTTGGAAGTGGGTGGGAGAGTTCGAGGCCTTGCGCTTAAGG
AGCCCCTTCGCCTCGTGCTTGAGTTGAGGCCTGGCCTGGGCGCTGGGGCCGCCGCGTGCGAATCTGGTGG
CACCTTCGCGCCTGTCTCGCTGCTTTCGATAAGTCTCTAGCCATTTAAAATTTTTGATGACCTGCTGCGA
CGCTTTTTTTCTGGCAAGATAGTCTTGTAAATGCGGGCCAAGATCTGCACACTGGTATTTCGGTTTTTGG
GGCCGCGGGCGGCGACGGGGCCCGTGCGTCCCAGCGCACATGTTCGGCGAGGCGGGGCCTGCGAGCGCGG
CCACCGAGAATCGGACGGGGGTAGTCTCAAGCTGGCCGGCCTGCTCTGGTGCCTGGCCTCGCGCCGCCGT
GTATCGCCCCGCCCTGGGCGGCAAGGCTGGCCCGGTCGGCACCAGTTGCGTGAGCGGAAAGATGGCCGCT
TCCCGGCCCTGCTGCAGGGAGCTCAAAATGGAGGACGCGGCGCTCGGGAGAGCGGGCGGGTGAGTCACCC
ACACAAAGGAAAAGGGCCTTTCCGTCCTCAGCCGTCGCTTCATGTGACTCCACGGAGTACCGGGCGCCGT
CCAGGCACCTCGATTAGTTCTCGCGCTTTTGGAGTACGTCGTCTTTAGGTTGGGGGGAGGGGTTTTATGC
GATGGAGTTTCCCCACACTGAGTGGGTGGAGACTGAAGTTAGGCCAGCTTGGCACTTGATGTAATTCTCC
TTGGAATTTGCCCTTTTTGAGTTTGGATCTTGGTTCATTCTCAAGCCTCAGACAGTGGTTCAAAGTTTTT
TTCTTCCATTTCAGGTGTCGTGAGCTAGCCCACCATGACCGAGTACAAGCCCACGGTGCGCCTCGCCACC
CGCGACGACGTCCCCCGGGCCGTACGCACCCTCGCCGCCGCGTTCGCCGACTACCCCGCCACGCGCCACA
CCGTCGACCCGGACCGCCACATCGAGCGGGTCACCGAGCTGCAAGAACTCTTCCTCACGCGCGTCGGGCT
CGACATCGGCAAGGTGTGGGTCGCGGACGACGGCGCCGCGGTGGCGGTCTGGACCACGCCGGAGAGCGTC
GAAGCGGGGGCGGTGTTCGCCGAGATCGGCCCGCGCATGGCCGAGTTGAGCGGTTCCCGGCTGGCCGCGC
AGCAACAGATGGAAGGCCTCCTGGCGCCGCACCGGCCCAAGGAGCCCGCGTGGTTCCTGGCCACCGTCGG
CGTCTCGCCCGACCACCAGGGCAAGGGTCTGGGCAGCGCCGTCGTGCTCCCCGGAGTGGAGGCGGCCGAG
CGCGCCGGGGTGCCCGCCTTCCTGGAGACCTCCGCGCCCCGCAACCTCCCCTTCTACGAGCGGCTCGGCT
TCACCGTCACCGCCGACGTCGAGGTGCCCGAAGGACCGCGCACCTGGTGCATGACCCGCAAGCCCGGTGC
CGGATCGGGAGAGGGCAGAGGAAGTCTGCTAACATGCGGTGACGTCGAGGAGAATCCTGGCCCACCGGTC
GCCACCATGGTGAGCAAGGGCGAGGAGCTGTTCACCGGGGTGGTGCCCATCCTGGTCGAGCTGGACGGCG
ACGTAAACGGCCACAAGTTCAGCGTGTCTGGCGAGGGCGAGGGCGATGCCACCTACGGCAAGCTGACCCT
GAAGTTCATCTGCACCACCGGCAAGCTGCCCGTGCCCTGGCCCACCCTCGTGACCACCCTGACCTACGGC
GTGCAGTGCTTCAGCCGCTACCCCGACCACATGAAGCAGCACGACTTCTTCAAGTCCGCCATGCCCGAAG
GCTACGTCCAGGAGCGCACCATCTTCTTCAAGGACGACGGCAACTACAAGACCCGCGCCGAGGTGAAGTT
CGAGGGCGACACCCTGGTGAACCGCATCGAGCTGAAGGGCATCGACTTCAAGGAGGACGGCAACATCCTG
GGGCACAAGCTGGAGTACAACTACAACAGCCACAACGTCTATATCATGGCCGACAAGCAGAAGAACGGCA
TCAAGGCGAACTTCAAGATCCGCCACAACATCGAGGACGGCAGCGTGCAGCTCGCCGACCACTACCAGCA
GAACACCCCCATCGGCGACGGCCCCGTGCTGCTGCCCGACAACCACTACCTGAGCACCCAGTCCGCCCTG
AGCAAAGACCCCAACGAGAAGCGCGATCACATGGTCCTGCTGGAGTTCGTGACCGCCGCCGGGATCACTC
TCGGCATGGACGAGCTGTACAAGGGAGGAGAATTCATGGCGAAGACCTACGATTACCTGTTCAAGCTGCT
GCTGATCGGGGACTCGGGGGTGGGGAAGACCTGTGTCCTGTTCCGCTTCTCCGAGGACGCCTTCAACTCC
ACTTTTATCTCCACCATAGGAATTGACTTTAAAATTAGGACCATAGAGCTCGATGGCAAGAGAATTAAAC
TGCAGATATGGGACACAGCCGGTCAGGAACGGTTTCGGACGATCACAACGGCCTACTACAGGGGTGCAAT
GGGCATCATGCTGGTCTACGACATCACCAACGAGAAGTCCTTCGACAACATCCGGAACTGGATTCGCAAC
ATTGAGGAGCACGCCTCTGCAGACGTCGAAAAGATGATACTCGGGAACAAGTGTGATGTGAATGACAAGA
GACAAGTTTCCAAGGAACGGGGAGAAAAGCTGGCCCTCGACTATGGAATCAAGTTCATGGAGACCAGCGC
GAAGGCCAACATCAATGTGGAAAATGCATTTTTCACTCTCGCCAGAGATATCAAAGCAAAAATGGACAAA
AAATTGGAAGGCAACAGCCCCCAGGGGAGCAACCAGGGAGTCAAAATCACACCGGACCAGCAGAAGAGGA
GCAGCTTTTTCCGATGTGTTCTTCTGTGACCTAGGATAACTTCGTATAGCATACATTATACGAAGTTATA
CATGTTTAAGGGTTCCGGTTCCACTAGGTACAATTCGATATCAAGCTTATCGATAATCAACCTCTGGATT
ACAAAATTTGTGAAAGATTGACTGGTATTCTTAACTATGTTGCTCCTTTTACGCTATGTGGATACGCTGC
TTTAATGCCTTTGTATCATGCTATTGCTTCCCGTATGGCTTTCATTTTCTCCTCCTTGTATAAATCCTGG
TTGCTGTCTCTTTATGAGGAGTTGTGGCCCGTTGTCAGGCAACGTGGCGTGGTGTGCACTGTGTTTGCTG
ACGCAACCCCCACTGGTTGGGGCATTGCCACCACCTGTCAGCTCCTTTCCGGGACTTTCGCTTTCCCCCT
CCCTATTGCCACGGCGGAACTCATCGCCGCCTGCCTTGCCCGCTGCTGGACAGGGGCTCGGCTGTTGGGC
ACTGACAATTCCGTGGTGTTGTCGGGGAAATCATCGTCCTTTCCTTGGCTGCTCGCCTGTGTTGCCACCT
GGATTCTGCGCGGGACGTCCTTCTGCTACGTCCCTTCGGCCCTCAATCCAGCGGACCTTCCTTCCCGCGG
CCTGCTGCCGGCTCTGCGGCCTCTTCCGCGTCTTCGCCTTCGCCCTCAGACGAGTCGGATCTCCCTTTGG
GCCGCCTCCCCGCATCGATACCGTCGACCTCGATCGAGACCTAGAAAAACATGGAGCAATCACAAGTAGC
AATACAGCAGCTACCAATGCTGATTGTGCCTGGCTAGAAGCACAAGAGGAGGAGGAGGTGGGTTTTCCAG
TCACACCTCAGGTACCTTTAAGACCAATGACTTACAAGGCAGCTGTAGATCTTAGCCACTTTTTAAAAGA
AAAGGGGGGACTGGAAGGGCTAATTCACTCCCAACGAAGACAAGATATCCTTGATCTGTGGATCTACCAC
ACACAAGGCTACTTCCCTGATTGGCAGAACTACACACCAGGGCCAGGGATCAGATATCCACTGACCTTTG
GATGGTGCTACAAGCTAGTACCAGTTGAGCAAGAGAAGGTAGAAGAAGCCAATGAAGGAGAGAACACCCG
CTTGTTACACCCTGTGAGCCTGCATGGGATGGATGACCCGGAGAGAGAAGTATTAGAGTGGAGGTTTGAC
AGCCGCCTAGCATTTCATCACATGGCCCGAGAGCTGCATCCGGACTGTACTGGGTCTCTCTGGTTAGACC
AGATCTGAGCCTGGGAGCTCTCTGGCTAACTAGGGAACCCACTGCTTAAGCCTCAATAAAGCTTGCCTTG
AGTGCTTCAAGTAGTGTGTGCCCGTCTGTTGTGTGACTCTGGTAACTAGAGATCCCTCAGACCCTTTTAG
TCAGTGTGGAAAATCTCTAGCAGCATGTGAGCAAAAGGCCAGCAAAAGGCCAGGAACCGTAAAAAGGCCG
CGTTGCTGGCGTTTTTCCATAGGCTCCGCCCCCCTGACGAGCATCACAAAAATCGACGCTCAAGTCAGAG
GTGGCGAAACCCGACAGGACTATAAAGATACCAGGCGTTTCCCCCTGGAAGCTCCCTCGTGCGCTCTCCT
GTTCCGACCCTGCCGCTTACCGGATACCTGTCCGCCTTTCTCCCTTCGGGAAGCGTGGCGCTTTCTCATA
GCTCACGCTGTAGGTATCTCAGTTCGGTGTAGGTCGTTCGCTCCAAGCTGGGCTGTGTGCACGAACCCCC
CGTTCAGCCCGACCGCTGCGCCTTATCCGGTAACTATCGTCTTGAGTCCAACCCGGTAAGACACGACTTA
TCGCCACTGGCAGCAGCCACTGGTAACAGGATTAGCAGAGCGAGGTATGTAGGCGGTGCTACAGAGTTCT
TGAAGTGGTGGCCTAACTACGGCTACACTAGAAGAACAGTATTTGGTATCTGCGCTCTGCTGAAGCCAGT
TACCTTCGGAAAAAGAGTTGGTAGCTCTTGATCCGGCAAACAAACCACCGCTGGTAGCGGTGGTTTTTTT
GTTTGCAAGCAGCAGATTACGCGCAGAAAAAAAGGATCTCAAGAAGATCCTTTGATCTTTTCTACGGGGT
CTGACGCTCAGTGGAACGAAAACTCACGTTAAGGGATTTTGGTCATGAGATTATCAAAAAGGATCTTCAC
CTAGATCCTTTTAAATTAAAAATGAAGTTTTAAATCAATCTAAAGTATATATGAGTAAACTTGGTCTGAC
AGTTACCAATGCTTAATCAGTGAGGCACCTATCTCAGCGATCTGTCTATTTCGTTCATCCATAGTTGCCT
GACTCCCCGTCGTGTAGATAACTACGATACGGGAGGGCTTACCATCTGGCCCCAGTGCTGCAATGATACC
GCGAGACCCACGCTCACCGGCTCCAGATTTATCAGCAATAAACCAGCCAGCCGGAAGGGCCGAGCGCAGA
AGTGGTCCTGCAACTTTATCCGCCTCCATCCAGTCTATTAATTGTTGCCGGGAAGCTAGAGTAAGTAGTT
CGCCAGTTAATAGTTTGCGCAACGTTGTTGCCATTGCTACAGGCATCGTGGTGTCACGCTCGTCGTTTGG
TATGGCTTCATTCAGCTCCGGTTCCCAACGATCAAGGCGAGTTACATGATCCCCCATGTTGTGCAAAAAA
GCGGTTAGCTCCTTCGGTCCTCCGATCGTTGTCAGAAGTAAGTTGGCCGCAGTGTTATCACTCATGGTTA
TGGCAGCACTGCATAATTCTCTTACTGTCATGCCATCCGTAAGATGCTTTTCTGTGACTGGTGAGTACTC
AACCAAGTCATTCTGAGAATAGTGTATGCGGCGACCGAGTTGCTCTTGCCCGGCGTCAATACGGGATAAT
ACCGCGCCACATAGCAGAACTTTAAAAGTGCTCATCATTGGAAAACGTTCTTCGGGGCGAAAACTCTCAA
GGATCTTACCGCTGTTGAGATCCAGTTCGATGTAACCCACTCGTGCACCCAACTGATCTTCAGCATCTTT
TACTTTCACCAGCGTTTCTGGGTGAGCAAAAACAGGAAGGCAAAATGCCGCAAAAAAGGGAATAAGGGCG
ACACGGAAATGTTGAATACTCATACTCTTCCTTTTTCAATATTATTGAAGCATTTATCAGGGTTATTGTC
TCATGAGCGGATACATATTTGAATGTATTTAGAAAAATAAACAAATAGGGGTTCCGCGCACATTTCCCCG
AAAAGTGCCACCTGACGTCGACGGATCGGGAGATCTCCCGATCCCCTATGGTGCACTCTCAGTACAATCT
GCTCTGATGCCGCATAGTTAAGCCAGTATCTGCTCCCTGCTTGTGTGTTGGAGGTCGCTGAGTAGTGCGC
GAGCAAAATTTAAGCTACAACAAGGCAAGGCTTGACCGACAATTGCAT
